Addgene plasmid #157623: pTT3-SP-6xHis-KIR2DL5(FL)-FLAG
Purpose: Mammalian cell surface expression of His- and FLAG-tagged full-length protein for binding and signaling assays
Depositing lab: Chris Garcia. Depositing organization: Stanford University. Publication: A Human IgSF Cell-Surface Interactome Reveals a Complex Network of Protein-Protein Interactions. Wojtowicz WM, Vielmetter J, Fernandes RA, Siepe DH, Eastman CL, Chisholm GB, Cox S, Klock H, Anderson PW, Rue SM, Miller JJ, Glaser SM, Bragstad ML, Vance J, Lam AW, Lesley SA, Zinn K, Garcia KC. Cell. 2020 Aug 20;182(4):1027-1043.e17. doi: 10.1016/j.cell.2020.07.025. PubMed 32822567.
Backbone
  Vector backbone: pTT3
  Backbone size w/o insert (bp): 5982
  Vector type: Mammalian Expression
Growth in bacteria
  Bacterial resistance: Ampicillin, 100 μg/mL
  Growth temperature: 37°C
  Growth strain: DH5alpha
  Copy number: High Copy
Gene/Insert
  Gene/Insert name: KIR2DL5 (alt name: KI2LA)
  Species: H. sapiens (human)
  Insert size (bp): 1179
  Entrez Gene: KIR2DL5A (a.k.a. CD158F, KIR2DL5, KIR2DL5.1, KIR2DL5.3)
  Promoter: CMV
  Tag / fusion protein: FLAG (C terminal on backbone); 6xHis (N terminal on backbone)
  Cloning method: Restriction Enzyme; 5′ cloning site GCGGCCGC (not destroyed); 3′ cloning site ACGCGT (not destroyed)
  Sequencing primers: 5′ TTGCCTTTCTCTCCACAGGT; 3′ CCCATATGTCCTTCCGAGTG
Resource information
  A portion of this plasmid was derived from a plasmid made by: synthesis by ThermoFisher
Terms and licenses: Academic/Nonprofit Terms; Industry Terms: Not Available to Industry
Depositor comments: Some plasmids in this collection may have an IS4-like element ISVsa5 family transposase upstream of the CMV promoter.
How to cite: pTT3-SP-6xHis-KIR2DL5(FL)-FLAG was a gift from Chris Garcia (Addgene plasmid # 157623 ; http://n2t.net/addgene:157623 ; RRID:Addgene_157623)
