[The description below was written by a language model from this plasmid's Addgene catalogue record and pLannotate feature annotations shown in this document.]
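Description:
pTT3-SP-6xHis-KIR2DL5(FL)-FLAG is a mammalian expression plasmid built on the pTT3 backbone for displaying full-length human KIR2DL5 (KIR2DL5A, also called CD158F), a killer-cell immunoglobulin-like receptor, on the cell surface. It is propagated in E. coli through a high-copy ColE1/pUC-type origin and selected with ampicillin via the β-lactamase gene. The backbone also carries a fragment of the Epstein-Barr virus oriP, which in cells supplying EBNA1 supports episomal maintenance and boosts transient expression. Small lac and tet regulatory remnants in the annotation are cloning leftovers with no apparent role.

Expression is driven by the CMV immediate-early enhancer and promoter, followed by adenovirus-derived leader and splice elements and a chimeric intron that improve transcript processing. The "PTP" hit on the opposite strand in this region most likely reflects that adenoviral leader sequence rather than a real coding feature. A vector-encoded immunoglobulin heavy chain signal sequence directs the protein into the secretory pathway. It precedes the N-terminal 6xHis tag, so the tag sits on the extracellular end of the mature receptor. The roughly 1.2 kb insert was obtained by gene synthesis and cloned between retained NotI and MluI sites. It is fused at its cytoplasmic C terminus to a FLAG epitope and terminated by the rabbit β-globin polyadenylation signal. The automated annotation labels the open reading frame as KIR2DL4, which probably reflects homology within the KIR family, since the catalogue identifies it as KIR2DL5.

The plasmid belongs to a collection used to map human IgSF cell-surface protein interactions and is intended for binding and signaling assays. The depositor notes that some plasmids in the set may carry an IS4-like transposase insertion upstream of the CMV promoter, but none is annotated here.
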