Features (pLannotate 1.2.2; 19 found; start..end, strand, type, name):
     18..1169    +  CDS            KIR2DL4: KI2L4_HUMAN - Also known as CD158D, KIR103AS. Experimental evidence at protein level: Swiss-Prot protein existence level 1. Receptor for non-classical major histocompatibility class Ib HLA-G molecules. Recognizes HLA-G in complex with B2M/beta-2 microglobulin and a nonamer self-peptide (peptide-bound HLA-G-B2M). In decidual NK cells, binds peptide-bound HLA-G-B2M complex and triggers NK cell senescence-associated secretory phenotype as a molecular switch to promote vascular remodeling and fetal growth in early pregnancy (PubMed:23184984, PubMed:29262349, PubMed:16366734). May play a role in ba
   1179..1199    +  CDS            FLAG (fragment): FLAG® epitope tag, followed by an enterokinase cleavage site
   1256..1311    +  polyA_signal   β-globin poly(A) signal: rabbit β-globin polyadenylation signal (Gil and Proudfoot, 1987)
   1825..3506    -  rep_origin     oriP (fragment): Epstein-Barr virus oriP replication origin (Yates et al., 2000)
   3633..3737    +  promoter       AmpR promoter: bla
   3738..4598    +  CDS            AmpR: β-lactamase; bla; confers resistance to ampicillin, carbenicillin, and related antibiotics
   4769..5357    +  rep_origin     ori: high-copy-number ColE1/pMB1/pBR322/pUC origin of replication
   5540..5632    +  CDS            lacI (fragment): lac repressor; lacI; The lac repressor binds to the lac operator to inhibit transcription in E. coli. This inhibition can be relieved by adding lactose or isopropyl-β-D-thiogalactopyranoside (IPTG).
   5645..5666    +  protein_bind   CAP binding site: CAP binding activates transcription in the presence of cAMP. E. coli catabolite activator protein
   5681..5711    +  promoter       lac promoter: promoter for the E. coli lac operon
   5719..5735    +  protein_bind   lac operator: The lac repressor binds to the lac operator to inhibit transcription in E. coli. This inhibition can be relieved by adding lactose or isopropyl-β-D-thiogalactopyranoside (IPTG). lac repressor encoded by lacI
   5805..5821    +  promoter       tet promoter (fragment): E. coli promoter for tetracycline efflux protein gene
   5831..5856    -  CDS            bla(M) (fragment): β-lactamase lacking the signal sequence; bla(M); allows cytosolic expression of β-lactamase
   6030..6409    +  enhancer       CMV enhancer: human cytomegalovirus immediate early enhancer
   6411..6610    +  promoter       CMV promoter: human cytomegalovirus (CMV) immediate early promoter
   6678..6716    +  misc_feature   Ad SA (fragment): adenovirus major late transcript splice acceptor (Friedrich and Soriano, 1991)
   6749..6958    -  CDS            PTP (fragment): TERM_ADE02 - Experimental evidence at protein level: Swiss-Prot protein existence level 1. Protein covalently bound to the viral DNA that acts as a primer for viral genomic replication by DNA strand displacement. Assembles on the viral origin of replication in an initiation complex with viral polymerase, DBP, host NFIA and host POU2F1/OCT1. During initiation, the polymerase covalently couples the first dCTP with Ser- 580 of pTP. The terminal protein stimulates the template activity over 20 fold compared to protein-free templates. Neo-synthesized viral genomes are linked to two preterminal prot
   6989..7078    +  intron         chimeric intron (fragment): chimera between introns from adenovirus and immunoglobulin heavy chain genes
   7097..7143    +  CDS            IgH signal sequence (fragment): signal sequence from the mouse immunoglobulin heavy chain variable region
>Addgene plasmid #157623 | pTT3-SP-6xHis-KIR2DL5(FL)-FLAG | addgene full sequence | sequence record 381370 | Addgene NGS Result
GCGGCCGCGCTAGCGCCACCATGTCTCTGATGGTTATTTCTATGGCCTGCGTGGGATTCTTCCTGCTGCA
AGGCGCTTGGACAGGCTCTCACCACCATCACCATCATCACGAAGGCGGCCAGGATAAGCCTCTGCTGTCT
GCTTGGCCTTCTGCTGTGGTTCCTAGAGGCGGACACGTGACCCTGCTGTGTAGAAGCAGACTGGGCTTCA
CCATCTTCAGCCTGTACAAAGAGGACGGCGTCCCCGTTCCTGAGCTGTACAACAAGATCTTCTGGAAGTC
CATCCTGATGGGCCCCGTGACACCAGCTCACGCCGGCACATATAGATGCAGAGGCAGCCATCCTAGAAGC
CCCATTGAGTGGTCCGCTCCTAGCAACCCTCTGGTCATCGTGGTCACCGGCCTGTTTGGCAAACCTTCTC
TGTCTGCCCAGCCTGGACCTACAGTGCGGACAGGCGAAAATGTGACCCTGAGCTGCAGCAGCAGATCCAG
CTTCGACATGTACCACCTGAGCAGAGAGGGCAGAGCCCACGAACCTAGACTGCCTGCTGTGCCTTCCGTG
AATGGCACCTTCCAGGCCGATTTTCCACTGGGACCTGCCACACACGGCGGCACCTACACATGTTTTGGCA
GCCTGCACGACAGCCCCTACGAGTGGTCTGATCCTTCTGATCCACTGCTGGTGTCCGTGACCGGCAATAG
CAGTAGCAGCAGCTCTAGCCCTACCGAGCCTAGCAGCAAGACCGGCATTCGGAGACATCTGCACATCCTG
ATCGGCACCTCTGTGGCCATCATCCTGTTTATTATCCTGTTCTTCTTTCTGCTCCACTGTTGCTGCTCCA
ACAAGAAAAACGCCGCCGTGATGGATCAAGAGCCTGCCGGCGATAGAACCGTGAACAGAGAGGACTCTGA
CGACCAGGATCCTCAAGAAGTGACATACGCCCAGCTGGATCACTGCGTGTTCACCCAGACCAAGATCACA
AGCCCCAGCCAGAGGCCTAAGACACCTCCTACCGACACCACAATGTACATGGAACTGCCCAACGCCAAGC
CTAGATCTCTGAGCCCTGCTCACAAACACCACAGCCAGGCTCTGAGAGGCAGCTCCAGAGAAACAACAGC
CCTGAGCCAGAACAGAGTGGCCAGCTCTCATGTGCCTGCCGCCGGAATCGGCAGCGACTACAAGGACGAC
GACGACAAGTAAACGCGTTCTAGACACGTGATTAATTAAGGATCCCCCGACCTCGACCTCTGGCTAATAA
AGGAAATTTATTTTCATTGCAATAGTGTGTTGGAATTTTTTGTGTCTCTCACTCGGAAGGACATATGGGA
GGGCAAATCATTTGGTCGAGATCCCTCGGAGATCTCTAGCTAGAGGATCGATCCCCGCCCCGGACGAACT
AAACCTGACTACGACATCTCTGCCCCTTCTTCGCGGGGCAGTGCATGTAATCCCTTCAGTTGGTTGGTAC
AACTTGCCAACTGGGCCCTGTTCCACATGTGACACGGGGGGGGACCAAACACAAAGGGGTTCTCTGACTG
TAGTTGACATCCTTATAAATGGATGTGCACATTTGCCAACACTGAGTGGCTTTCATCCTGGAGCAGACTT
TGCAGTCTGTGGACTGCAACACAACATTGCCTTTATGTGTAACTCTTGGCTGAAGCTCTTACACCAATGC
TGGGGGACATGTACCTCCCAGGGGCCCAGGAAGACTACGGGAGGCTACACCAACGTCAATCAGAGGGGCC
TGTGTAGCTACCGATAAGCGGACCCTCAAGAGGGCATTAGCAATAGTGTTTATAAGGCCCCCTTGTTAAC
CCTAAACGGGTAGCATATGCTTCCCGGGTAGTAGTATATACTATCCAGACTAACCCTAATTCAATAGCAT
ATGTTACCCAACGGGAAGCATATGCTATCGAATTAGGGTTAGTAAAAGGGTCCTAAGGAACAGCGATATC
TCCCACCCCATGAGCTGTCACGGTTTTATTTACATGGGGTCAGGATTCCACGAGGGTAGTGAACCATTTT
AGTCACAAGGGCAGTGGCTGAAGATCAAGGAGCGGGCAGTGAACTCTCCTGAATCTTCGCCTGCTTCTTC
ATTCTCCTTCGTTTAGCTAATAGAATAACTGCTGAGTTGTGAACAGTAAGGTGTATGTGAGGTGCTCGAA
AACAAGGTTTCAGGTGACGCCCCCAGAATAAAATTTGGACGGGGGGTTCAGTGGTGGCATTGTGCTATGA
CACCAATATAACCCTCACAAACCCCTTGGGCAATAAATACTAGTGTAGGAATGAAACATTCTGAATATCT
TTAACAATAGAAATCCATGGGGTGGGGACAAGCCGTAAAGACTGGATGTCCATCTCACACGAATTTATGG
CTATGGGCAACACATAATCCTAGTGCAATATGATACTGGGGTTATTAAGATGTGTCCCAGGCAGGGACCA
AGACAGGTGAACCATGTTGTTACACTCTATTTGTAACAAGGGGAAAGAGAGTGGACGCCGACAGCAGCGG
ACTCCACTGGTTGTCTCTAACACCCCCGAAAATTAAACGGGGCTCCACGCCAATGGGGCCCATAAACAAA
GACAAGTGGCCACTCTTTTTTTTGAAATTGTGGAGTGGGGGCACGCGTCAGCCCCCACACGCCGCCCTGC
GGTTTTGGACTGTAAAATAAGGGTGTAATAACTTGGCTGATTGTAACCCCGCTAACCACTGCGGTCAAAC
CACTTGCCCACAAAACCACTAATGGCACCCCGGGGAATACCTGCATAAGTAGGTGGGCGGGCCAAGATAG
GGGCGCGATTGCTGCGATCTGGAGGACAAATTACACACACTTGCGCCTGAGCGCCAAGCACAGGGTTGTT
GGTCCTCATATTCACGAGGTCGCTGAGAGCACGGTGGGCTAATGTTGCCATGGGTAGCATATACTACCCA
AATATCTGGATAGCATATGCTATCCTAATCTATATCTGGGTAGCATAGGCTATCCTAATCTATATCTGGG
TAGCATATGCTATCCTAATCTATATCTGGGTAGTATATGCTATCCTAATTTATATCTGGGTAGCATAGGC
TATCCTAATCTATATCTGGGTAGCATATGCTATCCTAATCTATATCTGGGTAGTATATGCTATCCTAATC
TGTATCCGGGTAGCATATGCTATCCTAATAGAGATTAGGGTAGTATATGCTATCCTAATTTATATCTGGG
TAGCATATACTACCCAAATATCTGGATAGCATATGCTATCCTAATCTATATCTGGGTAGCATATGCTATC
CTAATCTATATCTGGGTAGCATAGGCTATCCTAATCTATATCTGGGTAGCATATGCTATCCTAATCTATA
TCTGGGTAGTATATGCTATCCTAATTTATATCTGGGTAGCATAGGCTATCCTAATCTATATCTGGGTAGC
ATATGCTATCCTAATCTATATCTGGGTAGTATATGCTATCCTAATCTGTATCCGGGTAGCATATGCTATC
CTCATGATAAGCTGTCAAACATGAGAATTTTCTTGAAGACGAAAGGGCCTCGTGATACGCCTATTTTTAT
AGGTTAATGTCATGATAATAATGGTTTCTTAGACGTCAGGTGGCACTTTTCGGGGAAATGTGCGCGGAAC
CCCTATTTGTTTATTTTTCTAAATACATTCAAATATGTATCCGCTCATGAGACAATAACCCTGATAAATG
CTTCAATAATATTGAAAAAGGAAGAGTATGAGTATTCAACATTTCCGTGTCGCCCTTATTCCCTTTTTTG
CGGCATTTTGCCTTCCTGTTTTTGCTCACCCAGAAACGCTGGTGAAAGTAAAAGATGCTGAAGATCAGTT
GGGTGCACGAGTGGGTTACATCGAACTGGATCTCAACAGCGGTAAGATCCTTGAGAGTTTTCGCCCCGAA
GAACGTTTTCCAATGATGAGCACTTTTAAAGTTCTGCTATGTGGCGCGGTATTATCCCGTGTTGACGCCG
GGCAAGAGCAACTCGGTCGCCGCATACACTATTCTCAGAATGACTTGGTTGAGTACTCACCAGTCACAGA
AAAGCATCTTACGGATGGCATGACAGTAAGAGAATTATGCAGTGCTGCCATAACCATGAGTGATAACACT
GCGGCCAACTTACTTCTGACAACGATCGGAGGACCGAAGGAGCTAACCGCTTTTTTGCACAACATGGGGG
ATCATGTAACTCGCCTTGATCGTTGGGAACCGGAGCTGAATGAAGCCATACCAAACGACGAGCGTGACAC
CACGATGCCTGCAGCAATGGCAACAACGTTGCGCAAACTATTAACTGGCGAACTACTTACTCTAGCTTCC
CGGCAACAATTAATAGACTGGATGGAGGCGGATAAAGTTGCAGGACCACTTCTGCGCTCGGCCCTTCCGG
CTGGCTGGTTTATTGCTGATAAATCTGGAGCCGGTGAGCGTGGGTCTCGCGGTATCATTGCAGCACTGGG
GCCAGATGGTAAGCCCTCCCGTATCGTAGTTATCTACACGACGGGGAGTCAGGCAACTATGGATGAACGA
AATAGACAGATCGCTGAGATAGGTGCCTCACTGATTAAGCATTGGTAACTGTCAGACCAAGTTTACTCAT
ATATACTTTAGATTGATTTAAAACTTCATTTTTAATTTAAAAGGATCTAGGTGAAGATCCTTTTTGATAA
TCTCATGACCAAAATCCCTTAACGTGAGTTTTCGTTCCACTGAGCGTCAGACCCCGTAGAAAAGATCAAA
GGATCTTCTTGAGATCCTTTTTTTCTGCGCGTAATCTGCTGCTTGCAAACAAAAAAACCACCGCTACCAG
CGGTGGTTTGTTTGCCGGATCAAGAGCTACCAACTCTTTTTCCGAAGGTAACTGGCTTCAGCAGAGCGCA
GATACCAAATACTGTTCTTCTAGTGTAGCCGTAGTTAGGCCACCACTTCAAGAACTCTGTAGCACCGCCT
ACATACCTCGCTCTGCTAATCCTGTTACCAGTGGCTGCTGCCAGTGGCGATAAGTCGTGTCTTACCGGGT
TGGACTCAAGACGATAGTTACCGGATAAGGCGCAGCGGTCGGGCTGAACGGGGGGTTCGTGCACACAGCC
CAGCTTGGAGCGAACGACCTACACCGAACTGAGATACCTACAGCGTGAGCTATGAGAAAGCGCCACGCTT
CCCGAAGGGAGAAAGGCGGACAGGTATCCGGTAAGCGGCAGGGTCGGAACAGGAGAGCGCACGAGGGAGC
TTCCAGGGGGAAACGCCTGGTATCTTTATAGTCCTGTCGGGTTTCGCCACCTCTGACTTGAGCGTCGATT
TTTGTGATGCTCGTCAGGGGGGCGGAGCCTATGGAAAAACGCCAGCAACGCGGCCTTTTTACGGTTCCTG
GCCTTTTGCTGGCCTTTTGCTCACATGTTCTTTCCTGCGTTATCCCCTGATTCTGTGGATAACCGTATTA
CCGCCTTTGAGTGAGCTGATACCGCTCGCCGCAGCCGAACGACCGAGCGCAGCGAGTCAGTGAGCGAGGA
AGCGGAAGAGCGCCCAATACGCAAACCGCCTCTCCCCGCGCGTTGGCCGATTCATTAATGCAGCTGGCAC
GACAGGTTTCCCGACTGGAAAGCGGGCAGTGAGCGCAACGCAATTAATGTGAGTTAGCTCACTCATTAGG
CACCCCAGGCTTTACACTTTATGCTTCCGGCTCGTATGTTGTGTGGAATTGTGAGCGGATAACAATTTCA
CACAGGAAACAGCTATGACCATGATTACGCCAAGCTCTAGCTAGAGGTCGACCAATTCTCATGTTTGACA
GCTTATCATCGCAGATCCGGGCAACGTTGTTGCCATTGCTGCAGGCGCAGAACTGGTAGGTATGGAAGAT
CTATACATTGAATCAATATTGGCAATTAGCCATATTAGTCATTGGTTATATAGCATAAATCAATATTGGC
TATTGGCCATTGCATACGTTGTATCTATATCATAATATGTACATTTATATTGGCTCATGTCCAATATGAC
CGCCATGTTGACATTGATTATTGACTAGTTATTAATAGTAATCAATTACGGGGTCATTAGTTCATAGCCC
ATATATGGAGTTCCGCGTTACATAACTTACGGTAAATGGCCCGCCTGGCTGACCGCCCAACGACCCCCGC
CCATTGACGTCAATAATGACGTATGTTCCCATAGTAACGCCAATAGGGACTTTCCATTGACGTCAATGGG
TGGAGTATTTACGGTAAACTGCCCACTTGGCAGTACATCAAGTGTATCATATGCCAAGTCCGCCCCCTAT
TGACGTCAATGACGGTAAATGGCCCGCCTGGCATTATGCCCAGTACATGACCTTACGGGACTTTCCTACT
TGGCAGTACATCTACGTATTAGTCATCGCTATTACCATGGTGATGCGGTTTTGGCAGTACACCAATGGGC
GTGGATAGCGGTTTGACTCACGGGGATTTCCAAGTCTCCACCCCATTGACGTCAATGGGAGTTTGTTTTG
GCACCAAAATCAACGGGACTTTCCAAAATGTCGTAATAACCCCGCCCCGTTGACGCAAATGGGCGGTAGG
CGTGTACGGTGGGAGGTCTATATAAGCAGAGCTCGTTTAGTGAACCGTCAGATCCTCACTCTCTTCCGCA
TCGCTGTCTGCGAGGGCCAGCTGTTGGGCTCGCGGTTGAGGACAAACTCTTCGCGGTCTTTCCAGTACTC
TTGGATCGGAAACCCGTCGGCCTCCGAACGGTACTCCGCCACCGAGGGACCTGAGCGAGTCCGCATCGAC
CGGATCGGAAAACCTCTCGAGAAAGGCGTCTAACCAGTCACAGTCGCAAGGTAGGCTGAGCACCGTGGCG
GGCGGCAGCGGGTGGCGGTCGGGGTTGTTTCTGGCGGAGGTGCTGCTGATGATGTAATTAAAGTAGGCGG
TCTTGAGACGGCGGATGGTCGAGGTGAGGTGTGGCAGGCTTGAGATCCAGCTGTTGGGGTGAGTACTCCC
TCTCAAAAGCGGGCATTACTTCTGCGCTAAGATTGTCAGTTTCCAAAAACGAGGAGGATTTGATATTCAC
CTGGCCCGATCTGGCCATACACTTGAGTGACAATGACATCCACTTTGCCTTTCTCTCCACAGGTGTCCAC
TCCCAGGTCCAAGTTTAAACT
