>Addgene plasmid #157623 | pTT3-SP-6xHis-KIR2DL5(FL)-FLAG | depositor partial sequence | sequence record 304356 | KIR2DL5(FL)
ATGTCTCTGATGGTTATTTCTATGGCCTGCGTGGGATTCTTCCTGCTGCAAGGCGCTTGGACAGGCTCTC
ACCACCATCACCATCATCACGAAGGCGGCCAGGATAAGCCTCTGCTGTCTGCTTGGCCTTCTGCTGTGGT
TCCTAGAGGCGGACACGTGACCCTGCTGTGTAGAAGCAGACTGGGCTTCACCATCTTCAGCCTGTACAAA
GAGGACGGCGTCCCCGTTCCTGAGCTGTACAACAAGATCTTCTGGAAGTCCATCCTGATGGGCCCCGTGA
CACCAGCTCACGCCGGCACATATAGATGCAGAGGCAGCCATCCTAGAAGCCCCATTGAGTGGTCCGCTCC
TAGCAACCCTCTGGTCATCGTGGTCACCGGCCTGTTTGGCAAACCTTCTCTGTCTGCCCAGCCTGGACCT
ACAGTGCGGACAGGCGAAAATGTGACCCTGAGCTGCAGCAGCAGATCCAGCTTCGACATGTACCACCTGA
GCAGAGAGGGCAGAGCCCACGAACCTAGACTGCCTGCTGTGCCTTCCGTGAATGGCACCTTCCAGGCCGA
TTTTCCACTGGGACCTGCCACACACGGCGGCACCTACACATGTTTTGGCAGCCTGCACGACAGCCCCTAC
GAGTGGTCTGATCCTTCTGATCCACTGCTGGTGTCCGTGACCGGCAATAGCAGTAGCAGCAGCTCTAGCC
CTACCGAGCCTAGCAGCAAGACCGGCATTCGGAGACATCTGCACATCCTGATCGGCACCTCTGTGGCCAT
CATCCTGTTTATTATCCTGTTCTTCTTTCTGCTCCACTGTTGCTGCTCCAACAAGAAAAACGCCGCCGTG
ATGGATCAAGAGCCTGCCGGCGATAGAACCGTGAACAGAGAGGACTCTGACGACCAGGATCCTCAAGAAG
TGACATACGCCCAGCTGGATCACTGCGTGTTCACCCAGACCAAGATCACAAGCCCCAGCCAGAGGCCTAA
GACACCTCCTACCGACACCACAATGTACATGGAACTGCCCAACGCCAAGCCTAGATCTCTGAGCCCTGCT
CACAAACACCACAGCCAGGCTCTGAGAGGCAGCTCCAGAGAAACAACAGCCCTGAGCCAGAACAGAGTGG
CCAGCTCTCATGTGCCTGCCGCCGGAATCGGCAGCGACTACAAGGACGACGACGACAAG
